>Addgene plasmid #117001 | pFS_0389_pET30-RT-CRISPR_Eubacterium_saburreum_DSM_3986_ARRAY_1 | addgene full sequence | sequence record 226988 | Addgene NGS Result
CCAGGTTCTGTCACTGATTGTATACAATCACGACACCCTGAAAAGTCCCATTTTAAGCCATTCTTAAAAA
TAGATTGACAGACTTTTTAGCCTGTAATACAATAGTTTTAGGTCAAAACAAGAGTTTTTACCTATCACAA
CGGCTTAAATGCAGTTGTAAGTACCTTACCTATAAGGAATGGAAACGTCCCGCGGCCGCTATTCTTTTGA
TTTATAAGGGATTTTGCCGATTTCGGCCTATTGGTTAAAAAATGAGCTGATTTAACAAAAATTTAACGCG
AATTTTAACAAAATATTAACGCTTACAATTTAGGTGGCACTTTTCGGGGAAATGTGCGCGGAACCCCTAT
TTGTTTATTTTTCTAAATACATTCAAATATGTATCCGCTCATGAATTAATTCTTAGAAAAACTCATCGAG
CATCAAATGAAACTGCAATTTATTCATATCAGGATTATCAATACCATATTTTTGAAAAAGCCGTTTCTGT
AATGAAGGAGAAAACTCACCGAGGCAGTTCCATAGGATGGCAAGATCCTGGTATCGGTCTGCGATTCCGA
CTCGTCCAACATCAATACAACCTATTAATTTCCCCTCGTCAAAAATAAGGTTATCAAGTGAGAAATCACC
ATGAGTGACGACTGAATCCGGTGAGAATGGCAAAAGTTTATGCATTTCTTTCCAGACTTGTTCAACAGGC
CAGCCATTACGCTCGTCATCAAAATCACTCGCATCAACCAAACCGTTATTCATTCGTGATTGCGCCTGAG
CGAGACGAAATACGCGATCGCTGTTAAAAGGACAATTACAAACAGGAATCGAATGCAACCGGCGCAGGAA
CACTGCCAGCGCATCAACAATATTTTCACCTGAATCAGGATATTCTTCTAATACCTGGAATGCTGTTTTC
CCGGGGATCGCAGTGGTGAGTAACCATGCATCATCAGGAGTACGGATAAAATGCTTGATGGTCGGAAGAG
GCATAAATTCCGTCAGCCAGTTTAGTCTGACCATCTCATCTGTAACATCATTGGCAACGCTACCTTTGCC
ATGTTTCAGAAACAACTCTGGCGCATCGGGCTTCCCATACAATCGATAGATTGTCGCACCTGATTGCCCG
ACATTATCGCGAGCCCATTTATACCCATATAAATCAGCATCCATGTTGGAATTTAATCGCGGCCTAGAGC
AAGACGTTTCCCGTTGAATATGGCTCATAACACCCCTTGTATTACTGTTTATGTAAGCAGACAGTTTTAT
TGTTCATGACCAAAATCCCTTAACGTGAGTTTTCGTTCCACTGAGCGTCAGACCCCGTAGAAAAGATCAA
AGGATCTTCTTGAGATCCTTTTTTTCTGCGCGTAATCTGCTGCTTGCAAACAAAAAAACCACCGCTACCA
GCGGTGGTTTGTTTGCCGGATCAAGAGCTACCAACTCTTTTTCCGAAGGTAACTGGCTTCAGCAGAGCGC
AGATACCAAATACTGTCCTTCTAGTGTAGCCGTAGTTAGGCCACCACTTCAAGAACTCTGTAGCACCGCC
TACATACCTCGCTCTGCTAATCCTGTTACCAGTGGCTGCTGCCAGTGGCGATAAGTCGTGTCTTACCGGG
TTGGACTCAAGACGATAGTTACCGGATAAGGCGCAGCGGTCGGGCTGAACGGGGGGTTCGTGCACACAGC
CCAGCTTGGAGCGAACGACCTACACCGAACTGAGATACCTACAGCGTGAGCTATGAGAAAGCGCCACGCT
TCCCGAAGGGAGAAAGGCGGACAGGTATCCGGTAAGCGGCAGGGTCGGAACAGGAGAGCGCACGAGGGAG
CTTCCAGGGGGAAACGCCTGGTATCTTTATAGTCCTGTCGGGTTTCGCCACCTCTGACTTGAGCGTCGAT
TTTTGTGATGCTCGTCAGGGGGGCGGAGCCTATGGAAAAACGCCAGCAACGCGGCCTTTTTACGGTTCCT
GGTCTTTTGCTGGCCTTTTGCTCACATGTTCTTTCCTGCGTTATCCCCTGATTCTGTGGATAACCGTATT
ACCGCCTTTGAGTGAGCTGATACCGCTCGCCGCAGCCGAACGACCGAGCGCAGCGAGTCAGTGAGCGAGG
AAGCGGAAGAGCGCCTGATGCGGTATTTTCTCCTTACGCATCTGTGCGGTATTTCACACCGCAATGGTGC
ACTCTCAGTACAATCTGCTCTGATGCCGCATAGTTAAGCCAGTATACACTCCGCTATCGCTACGTGACTG
GGTCATGGCTGCGCCCCGACACCCGCCAACACCCGCTGACGCGCCCTGACGGGCTTGTCTGCTCCCGGCA
TCCGCTTACAGACAAGCTGTGACCGTCTCCGGGAGCTGCATGTGTCAGAGGTTTTCACCGTCATCACCGA
AACGCGCGAGGCAGCTGCGGTAAAGCTCATCAGCGTGGTCGTGAAGCGATTCACAGATGTCTGCCTGTTC
ATCCGCGTCCAGCTCGTTGAGTTTCTCCAGAAGCGTTAATGTCTGGCTTCTGATAAAGCGGGCCATGTTA
AGGGCGGTTTTTTCCTGTTTGGTCACTGATGCCTCCGTGTAAGGGGGATTTCTGTTCATGGGGGTAATGA
TACCGATGAAACGAGAGAGGATGCTCACGATACGGGTTACTGATGATGAACATGCCCGGTTACTGGAACG
TTGTGAGGGTAAACAACTGGCGGTATGGATGCGGCGGGACCAGAGAAAAATCACTCAGGGTCAATGCCAG
CGCTTCGTTAATACAGATGTAGGTGTTCCACAGGGTAGCCAGCAGCATCCTGCGATGCAGATCCGGAACA
TAATGGTGCAGGGCGCTGACTTCCGCGTTTCCAGACTTTACGAAACACGGAAACCGAAGATCATTCATGT
TGTTGCTCAGGTCGCAGACGTTTTGCAGCAGCAGTCGCTTCACGTTCGCTCGCGTATCGGTGATTCATTC
TGCTAACCAGTAAGGCAACCCCGCCAGCCTAGCCGGGTCCTCAACGACAGGAGCACGATCATGCGCACCC
GTGGGGCCGCCATGCCGGCGATAATGGCCTGCTTCTCGCCGAAACGTTTGGTGGCGGGACCAGTGACGAA
GGCTTGAGCGAGGGCGTGCAAGATTCCGAATACCGCAAGCGACAGGCCGATCATCGTCGCGCTCCAGCGA
AAGCGGTCCTCGCCGAAAATGACCCAGAGCGCTGCCGGCACCTGTCCTACGAGTTGCATGATAAAGAAGA
TAGTCATAAGTGCGGCGACGATAGTCATGCCCCGCGCCCACCGGAAGGAGCTGACTGGGTTGAAGGCTCT
CAAGGGCATCGGTCGAGATCCCGGTGCCTAATGAGTGAGCTAACTTACATTAATTGCGTTGCGCTCACTG
CCCGCTTTCCAGTCGGGAAACCTGTCGTGCCAGCTGCATTAATGAATCGGCCAACGCGCGGGGAGAGGCG
GTTTGCGTATTGGGCGCCAGGGTGGTTTTTCTTTTCACCAGTGAGACGGGCAACAGCTGATTGCCCTTCA
CCGCCTGGCCCTGAGAGAGTTGCAGCAAGCGGTCCACGCTGGTTTGCCCCAGCAGGCGAAAATCCTGTTT
GATGGTGGTTAACGGCGGGATATAACATGAGCTATCTTCGGTATCGTCGTATCCCACTACCGAGATGTCC
GCACCAACGCGCAGCCCGGACTCGGTAATGGCGCGCATTGCGCCCAGCGCCATCTGATCGTTGGCAACCA
GCATCGCAGTGGGAACGATGCCCTCATTCAGCATTTGCATGGTTTGTTGAAAACCGGACATGGCACTCCA
GTCGCCTTCCCGTTCCGCTATCGGCTGAATTTGATTGCGAGTGAGATATTTATGCCAGCCAGCCAGACGC
AGACGCGCCGAGACAGAACTTAATGGGCCCGCTAACAGCGCGATTTGCTGGTGACCCAATGCGACCAGAT
GCTCCACGCCCAGTCGCGTACCATCTTCATGGGAGAAAATAATACTGTTGATGGGTGTCTGGTCAGAGAC
ATCAAGAAATAACGCCGGAACATTAGTGCAGGCAGCTTCCACAGCAATGGCATCCTGGTCATCCAGCGGA
TAGTTAATGATCAGCCCACTGACGCGTTGCGCGAGAAGATTGTGCACCGCCGCTTTACAGGCTTCGACGC
CGCTTCGTTCTACCATCGACACCACCACGCTGGCACCCAGTTGATCGGCGCGAGATTTAATCGCCGCGAC
AATTTGCGACGGCGCGTGCAGGGCCAGACTGGAGGTGGCAACGCCAATCAGCAACGACTGTTTGCCCGCC
AGTTGTTGTGCCACGCGGTTGGGAATGTAATTCAGCTCCGCCATCGCCGCTTCCACTTTTTCCCGCGTTT
TCGCAGAAACGTGGCTGGCCTGGTTCACCACGCGGGAAACGGTCTGATAAGAGACACCGGCATACTCTGC
GACATCGTATAACGTTACTGGTTTCACATTCACCACCCTGAATTGACTCTCTTCCGGGCGCTATCATGCC
ATACCGCGAAAGGTTTTGCGCCATTCGATGGTGTCCGGGATCTCGACGCTCTCCCTTATGCGACTCCTGC
ATTAGGAAGCAGCCCAGTAGTAGGTTGAGGCCGTTGAGCACCGCCGCCGCAAGGAATGGTGCATGCAAGG
AGATGGCGCCCAACAGTCCCCCGGCCACGGGGCCTGCCACCATACCCACGCCGAAACAAGCGCTCATGAG
CCCGAAGTGGCGAGCCCGATCTTCCCCATCGGTGATGTCGGCGATATAGGCGCCAGCAACCGCACCTGTG
GCGCCGGTGATGCCGGCCACGATGCGTCCGGCGTAGAGGATCGAGATCGATCTCGATCCCGCGAAATTAA
TACGACTCACTATAGGGGAATTGTGAGCGGATAACAATTCCCCTCTAGAAATAATTTTGTTTAACTTTAA
GAAGGAGATATACATATGAAGAAACTGACTATGGAAGATATCTTCATATCCGAGCAAATCGAGGAAGCCC
TCGATCACCTGTCTACTAAGAAGGACACATGCGGTATTGACGGTTTGTACTTGTCCGAGCTTAGGGACGA
CTGGAACATCAACGGTGAGAGGTACTTGTCCCTCTTGCGTAAGGGGAAATATAAGCCGGGTATCGTGCAG
ATTTACGAGATTGTTAACTACACCGGGAAGCGTAGATCCATTTCCTCTTTTAATTCCATAGATAGGCTAG
TCCTGAGATGCCTTGCTACAAGTCTGGAGAAGTACTACGACTCGATCTTCTCTAGCTCCTCGTTCGCTTT
CCGACCAGGGCTCGGGGTGGACAAAGCAGTCGCCACGTTCGCCAACAACCTGAACACCGGACTGACCAGG
GTAGCAATCATCGACATCAAACACTACTTCGATTCTATTCCAATCGATCGTTTGGAGATGATACTGAAGC
GAATCATAGACGACAACGTCTTATTGAGTCTATTCCACAACTTACTTTATTGCCGTATCTCTGAGGAGAA
CGTAATCAAGACTAAGTCTAAGGGCATACTCCAGGGATCACCAATATCTCCATTCCTTGGTAACTTGTAC
TTATCTTTACTAGATACACAGCTGGAGTCTATGCACGTATCATTTTGCAGATACTGCGACGACATCGCTA
TGTTCTTCGCTTCTTTCGAGGAAGCTAAGGAAACTTACACTAAGGTCTACGATATCTTGAAGAACGACCT
GGAGATGGACATTAACCCACAGAAGTCAGGGATCTACGAAGGCATCAAGCAGAACTACTTGGGTTATAGT
TTCACTAAGAACAAGAAGGAGCACCAGATCTTAGCTATCAAGAAGAAGAAGGCTCCACCTCAGATTTACC
AGCACTGGTCCACCACCGCAATCCAGAGGGTCGATAGGAATTATCATATCATTAACAACGGTATTCTTAA
CCGTAAGGACTTCACCCTCTTGTTCGAGAACGACAGAGGCAAGAAATATCTCCCTGTTGAAGCCACCGAG
TCCCTAAACGTGTACACAAGTGTAATTTTCTCCTCAGACTTCTTCAAGTACGTAGGCAACAAGAAAATCT
GCGTCAACATCTTTGATAAGTATGGGGAGTTGGCCGGAACTTTCAGTCCACCGGAGTCCCTTCACGGTGG
CCTCACCATGTTAAAACAAGCTGCCATTTACTTGGACGACGAGAAAAGGAAGCTGATCGCCAGGAAATTG
GAAATTGCATCCCTGCATAACATGAGGTCTAATCTGAAGTACTATGAGCGTCACCACTCCTCTGAAAACC
TGAAGGACGGTATTACCTCGTTCTCTGAATACATTACCGCTATGAACGAGGCTACAAACATCGTTATGCT
ATTAACCATTGAGGCACGAGCACGTCAGTTGTATTATTCTCTGTTTCACGAGATCATTTGCGACCCAGCT
TTCGAGTTCACGAAGCGTACCCGTAGGCCACCAAAAGACCCCTTGAATGCCTTAATCTCATTCGGCAACG
TTTTCTTGTATAACAGAATCGCCACGGAAATCCAGAAAACATCGTTGGACATAAGGATCGGGTTCGTTCA
CGCTACAAACAGGCGTAACCAAAGCCTGAACCTAGATATAGCCGACCTATTCAAGCCCCTGATCGTGGAT
AGAGCTATTTTCACCATCATTAACCGACACATGATCCACGCTTCAGAGCACTTCGAGAAAACAGAGGACG
GTGGCATTTACCTCAACAAAGAGGGTAAGCAGATCTTCATTAACGAGTTGGAGAACAAGGTTTATCAGAA
ACAAACAGAGGAGAACAAACCTCGTACCTACGATACTCGTATCCGAGAGGAGATCCACAAGATTTTCCGA
TTAGTTTGTTACGACGAGAAGTATAAGCCATTCAAGTATAACTAACGTACGTTAACTTTAAGAAGGAGAA
CTTAAGATGTTTGTAATCATAACCTACGACGTAAAGGCCAAGAGGGACCCGAAGGTCATGAAAACTATAA
GGAAGTACTTAACCCACGAGCAGAGGTCTGTTTTCGAGGGGCTCATCACGCCCGGTAGATTGAAGCACTT
GAAGGAAGAACTTAAAAGGATTGTGAACGTGTCAGAGGACTGTATCAACATTTACTCCCTGGAAACCCTG
CGTTACAGTAAGAAGGAGTCCATCGGGAAGCAAGTTTACCACGGCAACATCATTTAACTCGAGATCCGGC
TGCTAACAAAGCCCGAAAGGAAGCTGAGTTGGCTGCTGCCACCGCTGAGCAATAACTAGCATAACCCCTT
GGGGCCTCTAAACGGGTCTTGAGGGGTTTTTTGCTGAAAGGAGGAACTATATCCGGATA
Features (pLannotate 1.2.2; 18 found; start..end, strand, type, name):
    198..311     +  rep_origin     M13 ori (fragment): M13 bacteriophage origin of replication; arrow indicates direction of (+) strand synthesis
    337..394     +  promoter       AmpR promoter (fragment): bla
    403..1218    -  CDS            KanR: aminoglycoside phosphotransferase; aph(3')-Ia; confers resistance to kanamycin in bacteria or G418 (Geneticin®) in eukaryotes
   1340..1928    +  rep_origin     ori: high-copy-number ColE1/pMB1/pBR322/pUC origin of replication
   2114..2253    -  misc_feature   bom: basis of mobility region from pBR322
   2355..2546    -  CDS            rop: Rop protein, which maintains plasmids at low copy number; rop
   2563..2943    +  CDS            YPB1_ECOLX: Protein predicted: Swiss-Prot protein existence level 4. From Escherichia coli.
   3015..3306    -  CDS            TcR (fragment): tetracycline efflux protein; tet; confers resistance to tetracycline
   3321..3342    -  protein_bind   CAP binding site: CAP binding activates transcription in the presence of cAMP. E. coli catabolite activator protein
   3355..4437    -  CDS            lacI: lac repressor; lacI; The lac repressor binds to the lac operator to inhibit transcription in E. coli. This inhibition can be relieved by adding lactose or isopropyl-β-D-thiogalactopyranoside (IPTG).
   4438..4515    -  promoter       lacI promoter: lacI
   4523..4802    -  CDS            TcR (fragment): tetracycline efflux protein; tet; confers resistance to tetracycline
   4828..4846    +  promoter       T7 promoter: promoter for bacteriophage T7 RNA polymerase
   4847..4871    +  protein_bind   lac operator: The lac repressor binds to the lac operator to inhibit transcription in E. coli. This inhibition can be relieved by adding lactose or isopropyl-β-D-thiogalactopyranoside (IPTG). lac repressor encoded by lacI
   4886..4908    +  RBS            RBS: efficient ribosome binding site from bacteriophage T7 gene 10 (Olins and Rangwala, 1989)
   6842..6859    +  RBS            RBS (fragment): efficient ribosome binding site from bacteriophage T7 gene 10 (Olins and Rangwala, 1989)
   7139..7188    +  CDS            SET1 (fragment): solubility-enhancement tag derived from T7 phage gene 10B
   7196..7243    +  terminator     T7 terminator: transcription terminator for bacteriophage T7 RNA polymerase
