[The description below was written by a language model from this plasmid's Addgene catalogue record and pLannotate feature annotations shown in this document.]
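Description:
pFS_0389_pET30-RT-CRISPR_Eubacterium_saburreum_DSM_3986_ARRAY_1 is a 7,269 nt bacterial expression plasmid built on the pET30b+ backbone. It is maintained in E. coli through a ColE1/pBR322-type origin accompanied by the bom region and the rop gene, which holds copy number low, in line with the catalogue entry. Selection is by kanamycin through the aph(3')-Ia gene. A fragment of a filamentous phage origin and short remnants of a tetracycline resistance gene are also annotated; these look like backbone remnants rather than functional parts.

The payload is a synthetic operon encoding the Eubacterium saburreum RT-Cas1 fusion and Cas2, the spacer acquisition machinery of a CRISPR system in which Cas1 is naturally joined to a reverse transcriptase. Expression is driven by a T7 promoter followed by a lac operator (the T7lac arrangement) and a T7 gene 10 ribosome binding site, with the plasmid-borne lacI repressor keeping the cassette off until induction with IPTG in a host that supplies T7 RNA polymerase. A second partial ribosome binding site further downstream is consistent with a separately translated second open reading frame, and a T7 terminator closes the unit. The automated feature table does not annotate the RT-Cas1 and Cas2 coding sequences or the CRISPR array; they presumably lie in the unannotated stretches between the first ribosome binding site and the terminator, though the exact position of array 1 is not stated. The short solubility-tag hit near the terminator is only a fragment.

According to the record, the plasmid also carries E. saburreum CRISPR array 1 and is compatible with the SENECA readout for selectively detecting newly acquired spacers. It was made for work on transcriptional recording, in which spacers acquired from RNA are stored in the array.
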