Addgene plasmid #117001: pFS_0389_pET30-RT-CRISPR_Eubacterium_saburreum_DSM_3986_ARRAY_1
Purpose: Expresses EsRT-Cas1-Cas2 under pT7lac promoter, encodes EsCRISPR array 1, compatible with SENECA acquisition readout
Depositing lab: Randall Platt. Depositing organization: ETH Zurich (Swiss Federal Institute of Technology). Publication: Transcriptional recording by CRISPR spacer acquisition from RNA. Schmidt F, Cherepkova MY, Platt RJ. Nature. 2018 Oct;562(7727):380-385. doi: 10.1038/s41586-018-0569-1. Epub 2018 Oct 3. PubMed 30283135.
Backbone
  Vector backbone: pET30b+
  Backbone manufacturer: Novagen
  Vector type: Bacterial Expression
Growth in bacteria
  Bacterial resistance: Kanamycin, 50 μg/mL
  Growth temperature: 37°C
  Growth strain: Stbl3
  Copy number: Low Copy
Gene/Insert
  Gene/Insert name: Eubacterium saburreum RT-Cas1-Cas2
  Species: Synthetic
  Promoter: T7
  Cloning method: Restriction Enzyme; 5′ cloning site Unknown (unknown if destroyed); 3′ cloning site Unknown (unknown if destroyed)
  Sequencing primers: 5′ T7; 3′ T7-term
Terms and licenses: Academic/Nonprofit Terms; Industry Terms: Not Available to Industry
Depositor comments: Please see the annotated GenBank file and the additional image file for the location of specific features in the sequence of this plasmid.
How to cite: pFS_0389_pET30-RT-CRISPR_Eubacterium_saburreum_DSM_3986_ARRAY_1 was a gift from Randall Platt (Addgene plasmid # 117001 ; http://n2t.net/addgene:117001 ; RRID:Addgene_117001)
